LOCUS       Exported 11861 bp ds-DNA circular SYN 19-OCT-2018
DEFINITION  synthetic circular DNA
ACCESSION   .
VERSION     .
KEYWORDS    pTn7C108
SOURCE      synthetic DNA construct
  ORGANISM  recombinant plasmid
REFERENCE   1 (bases 1 to 11861)
  AUTHORS   John Hawkins
  TITLE     Direct Submission
  JOURNAL   Exported Friday, Oct 19, 2018 from SnapGene 3.1.4
            http://www.snapgene.com
FEATURES             Location/Qualifiers
     source          1..11861
                     /organism="recombinant plasmid"
                     /mol_type="other DNA"
     oriT            8..116
                     /note="incP origin of transfer"
     rep_origin      385..773
                     /note="R6K gamma ori"
                     /note="gamma replication origin from E. coli plasmid R6K;
                     requires the R6K initiator protein pi for replication"
     CDS             complement(1074..1934)
                     /codon_start=1
                     /transl_table=11
                     /gene="bla"
                     /product="Bla"
                     /note="bla"
                     /db_xref="GI:403391486"
                     /protein_id="AFR43358.1"
                     /translation="MSIQHFRVALIPFFAAFCLPVFAHPETLVKVKDAEDQLGARVGYI
                     ELDLNSGKILESFRPEERFPMMSTFKVLLCGAVLSRIDAGQEQLGRRIHYSQNDLVEYS
                     PVTEKHLTDGMTVRELCSAAITMSDNTAANLLLTTIGGPKELTAFLHNMGDHVTRLDRW
                     EPELNEAIPNDERDTTMPVAMATTLRKLLTGELLTLASRQQLIDWMEADKVAGPLLRSA
                     LPAGWFIADKSGAGERGSRGIIAALGPDGKPSRIVVIYTTGSQATMDERNRQIAEIGAS
                     LIKHW"
     promoter        complement(1935..2039)
                     /gene="bla"
                     /note="AmpR promoter"
     mobile_element  2517..2714
                     /mobile_element_type="transposon:Tn7R"
                     /note="Tn7R"
     primer_bind     2719..2735
                     /note="KS primer"
                     /note="common sequencing primer, one of multiple similar
                     variants"
     terminator      2763..2857
                     /note="lambda t0 terminator"
                     /note="transcription terminator from phage lambda"
     terminator      2960..3046
                     /gene="Escherichia coli rrnB"
                     /note="rrnB T1 terminator"
                     /note="transcription terminator T1 from the E. coli rrnB
                     gene"
     protein_bind    3097..3144
                     /bound_moiety="FLP recombinase from the Saccharomyces
                     cerevisiae 2u plasmid"
                     /note="FRT"
                     /note="FLP-mediated recombination occurs in the 8-bp core
                     sequence TCTAGAAA (Turan and Bode, 2011)."
     CDS             complement(3204..3893)
                     /codon_start=1
                     /note="cat (CmR)"
                     /note="cat (Chloramphenicol resistance determinant)"
                     /translation="MEKKITGYTTVDISQWHRKEHFEAFQSVAQCTYNQTVQLDITAFL
                     KTVKKNKHKFYPAFIHILARLMNAHPEFRMAMKDGELVIWDSVHPCYTVFHEQTETFSS
                     LWSEYHDDFRQFLHIYSQDVACYGENLAYFPKGFIENMFFVSANPWVSFTSFDLNVANM
                     DNFFAPVFTMGKYYTQGDKVLMPLAIQVHHAVCDGFHVGRMLNELQQFLCMRPIRKPPL
                     PARWPIH"
     promoter        complement(3976..4004)
                     /gene="intI1 (promoter lies within the coding sequence)"
                     /note="Pc promoter"
                     /note="class 1 integron promoter"
     protein_bind    4081..4128
                     /bound_moiety="FLP recombinase from the Saccharomyces
                     cerevisiae 2u plasmid"
                     /note="FRT"
                     /note="FLP-mediated recombination occurs in the 8-bp core
                     sequence TCTAGAAA (Turan and Bode, 2011)."
     terminator      complement(4129..4218)
                     /note="spy terminator"
     CDS             complement(4266..4943)
                     /codon_start=1
                     /product="monomeric derivative of DsRed (Campbell et al.,
                     2002)"
                     /note="mRFP1"
                     /translation="MASSEDVIKEFMRFKVRMEGSVNGHEFEIEGEGEGRPYEGTQTAK
                     LKVTKGGPLPFAWDILSPQFQYGSKAYVKHPADIPDYLKLSFPEGFKWERVMNFEDGGV
                     VTVTQDSSLQDGEFIYKVKLRGTNFPSDGPVMQKKTMGWEASTERMYPEDGALKGEIKM
                     RLKLKDGGHYDAEVKTTYMAKKPVQLPGAYKTDIKLDITSHNEDYTIVEQYERAEGRHS
                     TGA"
     misc_feature    4800..4819
                     /note="RR1"
     RBS             4950..4961
                     /note="RBS"
     RBS             4950..4961
                     /note="strong bacterial ribosome binding site (Elowitz and
                     Leibler, 2000)"
     promoter        complement(4971..5005)
                     /note="J23119 (BglII) promoter"
     terminator      complement(5074..5124)
                     /note="L3S1P13 terminator"
     ncRNA           complement(5173..5265)
                     /note="optimized sgRNA"
                     /ncRNA_class="other"
     misc_feature    5266..5285
                     /note="RR1"
     promoter        complement(5292..5340)
                     /label=PLlacO1
                     /note="PLlacO-1 promoter"
     protein_bind    5298..5314
                     /bound_moiety="lac repressor encoded by lacI"
                     /note="lac operator"
                     /note="The lac repressor binds to the lac operator to
                     inhibit transcription in E. coli. This inhibition can be
                     relieved by adding lactose or
                     isopropyl-beta-D-thiogalactopyranoside (IPTG)."
     protein_bind    5321..5335
                     /bound_moiety="lac repressor encoded by lacI"
                     /note="lac operator"
                     /note="The lac repressor binds to the lac operator to
                     inhibit transcription in E. coli. This inhibition can be
                     relieved by adding lactose or
                     isopropyl-beta-D-thiogalactopyranoside (IPTG)."
     terminator      complement(5397..5453)
                     /note="thrLABC terminator"
     terminator      complement(5454..5507)
                     /note="garPLRK-rnpB terminator"
     protein_bind    5562..5583
                     /bound_moiety="E. coli catabolite activator protein"
                     /note="CAP binding site"
                     /note="CAP binding activates transcription in the presence
                     of cAMP."
     CDS             complement(5596..6678)
                     /codon_start=1
                     /gene="lacI"
                     /product="lac repressor"
                     /note="lacI"
                     /note="The lac repressor binds to the lac operator to
                     inhibit transcription in E. coli. This inhibition can be
                     relieved by adding lactose or
                     isopropyl-beta-D-thiogalactopyranoside (IPTG)."
                     /translation="MKPVTLYDVAEYAGVSYQTVSRVVNQASHVSAKTREKVEAAMAEL
                     NYIPNRVAQQLAGKQSLLIGVATSSLALHAPSQIVAAIKSRADQLGASVVVSMVERSGV
                     EACKAAVHNLLAQRVSGLIINYPLDDQDAIAVEAACTNVPALFLDVSDQTPINSIIFSH
                     EDGTRLGVEHLVALGHQQIALLAGPLSSVSARLRLAGWHKYLTRNQIQPIAEREGDWSA
                     MSGFQQTMQMLNEGIVPTAMLVANDQMALGAMRAITESGLRVGADISVVGYDDTEDSSC
                     YIPPLTTIKQDFRLLGQTSVDRLLQLSQGQAVKGNQLLPVSLVKRKTTLAPNTQTASPR
                     ALADSLMQLARQVSRLESGQ"
     promoter        complement(6679..6756)
                     /gene="lacI (mutant)"
                     /note="lacIq promoter"
                     /note="In the lacIq allele, a single base change in the
                     promoter boosts expression of the lacI gene about 10-fold."
     terminator      6820..6872
                     /note="hisLGDCBHAFI terminator"
     terminator      6873..6921
                     /note="pdhR-aceEF-lpd terminator"
     promoter        7103..7151
                     /label=PLlacO1
                     /note="PLlacO-1 promoter"
     protein_bind    7108..7122
                     /bound_moiety="lac repressor encoded by lacI"
                     /note="lac operator"
                     /note="The lac repressor binds to the lac operator to
                     inhibit transcription in E. coli. This inhibition can be
                     relieved by adding lactose or
                     isopropyl-beta-D-thiogalactopyranoside (IPTG)."
     protein_bind    7129..7145
                     /bound_moiety="lac repressor encoded by lacI"
                     /note="lac operator"
                     /note="The lac repressor binds to the lac operator to
                     inhibit transcription in E. coli. This inhibition can be
                     relieved by adding lactose or
                     isopropyl-beta-D-thiogalactopyranoside (IPTG)."
     CDS             7187..11290
                     /codon_start=1
                     /product="catalytically dead mutant of the Cas9
                     endonuclease from the Streptococcus pyogenes Type II
                     CRISPR/Cas system"
                     /note="dCas9"
                     /note="RNA-guided DNA-binding protein that lacks
                     endonuclease activity due to the D10A mutation in the RuvC
                     catalytic domain and the H840A mutation in the HNH
                     catalytic domain"
                     /translation="MDKKYSIGLAIGTNSVGWAVITDEYKVPSKKFKVLGNTDRHSIKK
                     NLIGALLFDSGETAEATRLKRTARRRYTRRKNRICYLQEIFSNEMAKVDDSFFHRLEES
                     FLVEEDKKHERHPIFGNIVDEVAYHEKYPTIYHLRKKLVDSTDKADLRLIYLALAHMIK
                     FRGHFLIEGDLNPDNSDVDKLFIQLVQTYNQLFEENPINASGVDAKAILSARLSKSRRL
                     ENLIAQLPGEKKNGLFGNLIALSLGLTPNFKSNFDLAEDAKLQLSKDTYDDDLDNLLAQ
                     IGDQYADLFLAAKNLSDAILLSDILRVNTEITKAPLSASMIKRYDEHHQDLTLLKALVR
                     QQLPEKYKEIFFDQSKNGYAGYIDGGASQEEFYKFIKPILEKMDGTEELLVKLNREDLL
                     RKQRTFDNGSIPHQIHLGELHAILRRQEDFYPFLKDNREKIEKILTFRIPYYVGPLARG
                     NSRFAWMTRKSEETITPWNFEEVVDKGASAQSFIERMTNFDKNLPNEKVLPKHSLLYEY
                     FTVYNELTKVKYVTEGMRKPAFLSGEQKKAIVDLLFKTNRKVTVKQLKEDYFKKIECFD
                     SVEISGVEDRFNASLGTYHDLLKIIKDKDFLDNEENEDILEDIVLTLTLFEDREMIEER
                     LKTYAHLFDDKVMKQLKRRRYTGWGRLSRKLINGIRDKQSGKTILDFLKSDGFANRNFM
                     QLIHDDSLTFKEDIQKAQVSGQGDSLHEHIANLAGSPAIKKGILQTVKVVDELVKVMGR
                     HKPENIVIEMARENQTTQKGQKNSRERMKRIEEGIKELGSQILKEHPVENTQLQNEKLY
                     LYYLQNGRDMYVDQELDINRLSDYDVDAIVPQSFLKDDSIDNKVLTRSDKNRGKSDNVP
                     SEEVVKKMKNYWRQLLNAKLITQRKFDNLTKAERGGLSELDKAGFIKRQLVETRQITKH
                     VAQILDSRMNTKYDENDKLIREVKVITLKSKLVSDFRKDFQFYKVREINNYHHAHDAYL
                     NAVVGTALIKKYPKLESEFVYGDYKVYDVRKMIAKSEQEIGKATAKYFFYSNIMNFFKT
                     EITLANGEIRKRPLIETNGETGEIVWDKGRDFATVRKVLSMPQVNIVKKTEVQTGGFSK
                     ESILPKRNSDKLIARKKDWDPKKYGGFDSPTVAYSVLVVAKVEKGKSKKLKSVKELLGI
                     TIMERSSFEKNPIDFLEAKGYKEVKKDLIIKLPKYSLFELENGRKRMLASAGELQKGNE
                     LALPSKYVNFLYLASHYEKLKGSPEDNEQKQLFVEQHKHYLDEIIEQISEFSKRVILAD
                     ANLDKVLSAYNKHRDKPIREQAENIIHLFTLTNLGAPAAFKYFDTTIDRKRYTSTKEVL
                     DATLIHQSITGLYETRIDLSQLGGD"
     CDS             11293..11392
                     /codon_start=1
                     /note="3xMyc"
                     /translation="AAEQKLISEEDLEQKLISEEDLEQKLISEEDL"
     terminator      11424..11478
                     /note="L3S2P24 terminator"
     mobile_element  11545..11710
                     /mobile_element_type="transposon:Tn7"
                     /note="Tn7L"
                     /note="mini-Tn7 element (left end of the Tn7 transposon)"
ORIGIN
        1 agcttatcgg ccagcctcgc agagcaggat tcccgttgag caccgccagg tgcgaataag
       61 ggacagtgaa gaaggaacac ccgctcgcgg gtgggcctac ttcacctatc ctgcccggct
      121 gacgccgttg gatacaccaa ggaaagtcta cacgaaccct ttggcaaaat cctgtatatc
      181 gtgcgaaaaa ggatggatat accgaaaaaa tcgctataat gaccccgaag cagggttatg
      241 cagcggaaag tataccttaa ggaatcccct gataacgcag gaaagaacat gtgagcaaaa
      301 ggccagcaaa aggccaggaa ccgtaaaaag gccgcactcc ctgcctctgt catcacgata
      361 ctgtgatgcc atggctaatt cccatgtcag ccgttaagtg ttcctgtgtc actcaaaatt
      421 gctttgagag gctctaaggg cttctcagtg cgttacatcc ctggcttgtt gtccacaacc
      481 gttaaacctt aaaagcttta aaagccttat atattctttt ttttcttata aaacttaaaa
      541 ccttagaggc tatttaagtt gctgatttat attaatttta ttgttcaaac atgagagctt
      601 agtacgtgaa acatgagagc ttagtacgtt agccatgaga gcttagtacg ttagccatga
      661 gggtttagtt cgttaaacat gagagcttag tacgttaaac atgagagctt agtacgtgaa
      721 acatgagagc ttagtacgta ctatcaacag gttgaactgc tgatcttcag atcctctacg
      781 ccggacgcat cgtggccgga tcttgcggcc gcaaaaatta aaaatgaagt tttaaatcaa
      841 tctaaagtat atatgagtaa acttggtctg acagttacca atgcttaatc agtgaggcac
      901 caataactgc ctttgatctt ttctacgggg tctgacgctc agtggaacga aaactcacgt
      961 taagggattt tggtcatgag attatcaaaa aggatcttca cctagatcct tttaaattaa
     1021 aaatgaagtt ttaaatcaat ctaaagtata tatgagtaaa cttggtctga cagttaccaa
     1081 tgcttaatca gtgaggcacc tatctcagcg atctgtctat ttcgttcatc catagttgcc
     1141 tgactccccg tcgtgtagat aactacgata cgggagggct taccatctgg ccccagtgct
     1201 gcaatgatac cgcgggaccc acgctcaccg gctccagatt tatcagcaat aaaccagcca
     1261 gccggaaggg ccgagcgcag aagtggtcct gcaactttat ccgcctccat ccagtctatt
     1321 aattgttgcc gggaagctag agtaagtagt tcgccagtta atagtttgcg caacgttgtt
     1381 gccattgcta caggcatcgt ggtgtcacgc tcgtcgtttg gtatggcttc attcagctcc
     1441 ggttcccaac gatcaaggcg agttacatga tcccccatgt tgtgcaaaaa agcggttagc
     1501 tccttcggtc ctccgatcgt tgtcagaagt aagttggccg cagtgttatc actcatggtt
     1561 atggcagcac tgcataattc tcttactgtc atgccatccg taagatgctt ttctgtgact
     1621 ggtgagtact caaccaagtc attctgagaa tagtgtatgc ggcgaccgag ttgctcttgc
     1681 ccggcgtcaa tacgggataa taccgcgcca catagcagaa ctttaaaagt gctcatcatt
     1741 ggaaaacgtt cttcggggcg aaaactctca aggatcttac cgctgttgag atccagttcg
     1801 atgtaaccca ctcgtgcacc caactgatct tcagcatctt ttactttcac cagcgtttct
     1861 gggtgagcaa aaacaggaag gcaaaatgcc gcaaaaaagg gaataagggc gacacggaaa
     1921 tgttgaatac tcatactctt cctttttcaa tattattgaa gcatttatca gggttattgt
     1981 ctcatgagcg gatacatatt tgaatgtatt tagaaaaata aacaaatagg ggttccgcgc
     2041 acatttcccc gaaaagtgcc acctgacgtc taagaaacca ttattatcat gacattaacc
     2101 tataaaaata ggcgtatcac gaggcccttt cgtctcgcgc gtttcggtga tgacggtgaa
     2161 aacctctgac acatgcagct cccggagacg gtcacagctt gtctgtaagc ggatgccggg
     2221 agcagacaag cccgtcaggg cgcgtcagcg ggtgttggcg ggtgtcgggg ctggcttaac
     2281 tatgcggcat cagagcagat tgtactgaga gtgcaccata tgcggtgtga aataccgcac
     2341 agatgcgtaa ggagaaaata ccgcatcagg cgccattcgc cattcaggct gcgcaactgt
     2401 tgggaagggc gatcggtgcg ggcctcttcg ctattacgcc agctagagga ccagccgcgt
     2461 aacctggcaa aatcggttac ggttgagtaa taaatggatg ccctgcgtaa gcgggtgtgg
     2521 gcggacaata aagtcttaaa ctgaacaaaa tagatctaaa ctatgacaat aaagtcttaa
     2581 actagacaga atagttgtaa actgaaatca gtccagttat gctgtgaaaa agcatactgg
     2641 acttttgtta tggctaaagc aaactcttca ttttctgaag tgcaaattgc ccgtcgtatt
     2701 aaagaggggc gtggggttcg aggtcgacgg tatcgataag ctagcttaat tagctgagct
     2761 tggactcctg ttgatagatc cagtaatgac ctcagaactc catctggatt tgttcagaac
     2821 gctcggttgc cgccgggcgt tttttattgg tgagaatcca agctagactg cgatgagtgg
     2881 cagggcgggg cgtaattttt ttaaggcagt tattggtgcc cttaaacgcc tggggtaatg
     2941 actctctagc ttgaggcatc aaataaaacg aaaggctcag tcgaaagact gggcctttcg
     3001 ttttatctgt tgtttgtcgg tgaacgctct cctgagtagg acaaatccgc cgctaggagc
     3061 ttgcggcccg gacgatgagc tcgaattggg gatcttgaag tacctattcc gaagttccta
     3121 ttctctagaa agtataggaa cttcagagcg cttttgaagc tgatgctcga gttccagtcg
     3181 ggaaacctgt cgtgccagct gcattaatga atcggccaac gcgcggggag aggcggtttg
     3241 cgtattgggc gcatgcataa aaactgttgt aattcattaa gcattctgcc gacatggaag
     3301 ccatcacaaa cggcatgatg aacctgaatc gccagcggca tcagcacctt gtcgccttgc
     3361 gtataatatt tgcccatggt gaaaacgggg gcgaagaagt tgtccatatt ggccacgttt
     3421 aaatcaaaac tggtgaaact cacccaggga ttggctgaga cgaaaaacat attctcaata
     3481 aaccctttag ggaaataggc caggttttca ccgtaacacg ccacatcttg cgaatatatg
     3541 tgtagaaact gccggaaatc gtcgtggtat tcactccaga gcgatgaaaa cgtttcagtt
     3601 tgctcatgga aaacggtgta acaagggtga acactatccc atatcaccag ctcaccgtct
     3661 ttcattgcca tacggaactc cggatgagca ttcatcaggc gggcaagaat gtgaataaag
     3721 gccggataaa acttgtgctt atttttcttt acggtcttta aaaaggccgt aatatccagc
     3781 tgaacggtct ggttataggt acattgagca actgactgaa atgcctcaaa atgttcttta
     3841 cgatgccatt gggatatatc aacggtggta tatccagtga tttttttctc cattttagct
     3901 tccttagctc ctgaaaatct cgataactca aaaaatacgc ccggtagtga tgagcgcata
     3961 cgctacttgc attacagttt acgaaccgaa caggcttatg tcaactgggt tcgtgccttc
     4021 atccgtttcc acggctcgag agttcaacag acagccttcg ttcttatggc cgttcaggag
     4081 gaagttccta ttccgaagtt cctattctct agaaagtata ggaacttctt gagaagagaa
     4141 aagaaaaccg ccgatcctgt ccaccgcatt actgcaaggt agtggacaag accggcggtc
     4201 ttaagttttt tggctgaaac gaatgacgaa aaggctgtct gagcaaatcc aggaggtcgt
     4261 ttttattaag caccggtgga gtgacgacct tcagcacgtt cgtactgttc aacgatggtg
     4321 tagtcttcgt tgtgggaggt gatgtccagt ttgatgtcgg ttttgtaagc acccggcagc
     4381 tgaaccggtt ttttagccat gtaggtggtt ttaacttcag cgtcgtagtg accaccgtct
     4441 ttcagtttca gacgcatttt gatttcacct ttcagagcac cgtcttccgg gtacatacgt
     4501 tcggtggaag cttcccaacc catggttttt ttctgcataa ccggaccgtc ggacgggaag
     4561 ttggtaccac gcagtttaac tttgtagatg aactcaccgt cttgcaggga ggagtcctgg
     4621 gtaacggtaa caacaccacc gtcttcgaag ttcataacac gttcccattt gaaaccttcc
     4681 gggaaggaca gtttcaggta gtccgggatg tcagccgggt gtttaacgta agctttggaa
     4741 ccgtactgga actgcgggga caggatgtcc caagcgaacg gcagcggacc acctttggta
     4801 actttcagtt tagcggtctg ggtaccttcg tacggacgac cttcaccttc accttcgatt
     4861 tcgaactcgt gaccgttaac ggaaccttcc atacgaactt tgaaacgcat gaactctttg
     4921 ataacgtctt cgctactcgc catggtacct ttctcctctt taattaattc agatctatta
     4981 tacctaggac tgagctagct gtcaaattca ccaccctgaa ttgactctca aaccgtatta
     5041 gcccggtatt ttggaaatag cggaagcact gacttttgtt atcaataaaa aaggcccccc
     5101 gttagggagg ccttattgtt cgtctactcg gaagagcgag agacaacaga acggtcagcc
     5161 acatgaattc aaaaaaaaag caccgactcg gtgccacttt ttcaagttga taacggacta
     5221 gccttattta aacttgctat gctgtttcca gcatagctct taaacagacc gctaaactga
     5281 aagttactag aagtatcttg ttatccgctc acaatgtcaa tgttatccgc tcacatttat
     5341 agatctttag gaattctttc agctcagtcg ataggtagta ggcaagagta gtcgcacctt
     5401 tggtcgaaaa aaaaagcccg cactgtcagg tgcgggcttt tttctgtgtt tccccaaaag
     5461 taaaaacccg ccgaagcggg tttttacgta aaacaggtga aactgaccag acgagaaggc
     5521 tttggaggtg ataatggggc tcaaggaccc tggggtgcct aatgagtgag ctaactcaca
     5581 ttaattgcgt tgcgctcact gcccgctttc cagtcgggaa acctgtcgtg ccagctgcat
     5641 taatgaatcg gccaacgcgc ggggagaggc ggtttgcgta ttgggcgcca gggtggtttt
     5701 tcttttcacc agtgagacgg gcaacagctg attgcccttc accgcctggc cctgagagag
     5761 ttgcagcaag cggtccacgc tggtttgccc cagcaggcga aaatcctgtt tgatggtggt
     5821 taacggcggg atataacatg agctgtcttc ggtatcgtcg tatcccacta ccgagatatc
     5881 cgcaccaacg cgcagcccgg actcggtaat ggcgcgcatt gcgcccagcg ccatctgatc
     5941 gttggcaacc agcatcgcag tgggaacgat gccctcattc agcatttgca tggtttgttg
     6001 aaaaccggac atggcactcc agtcgccttc ccgttccgct atcggctgaa tttgattgcg
     6061 agtgagatat ttatgccagc cagccagacg cagacgcgcc gagacagaac ttaatgggcc
     6121 cgctaacagc gcgatttgct ggtgacccaa tgcgaccaga tgctccacgc ccagtcgcgt
     6181 accgtcttca tgggagaaaa taatactgtt gatgggtgtc tggtcagaga catcaagaaa
     6241 taacgccgga acattagtgc aggcagcttc cacagcaatg gcatcctggt catccagcgg
     6301 atagttaatg atcagcccac tgacgcgttg cgcgagaaga ttgtgcaccg ccgctttaca
     6361 ggcttcgacg ccgcttcgtt ctaccatcga caccaccacg ctggcaccca gttgatcggc
     6421 gcgagattta atcgccgcga caatttgcga cggcgcgtgc agggccagac tggaggtggc
     6481 aacgccaatc agcaacgact gtttgcccgc cagttgttgt gccacgcggt tgggaatgta
     6541 attcagctcc gccatcgccg cttccacttt ttcccgcgtt ttcgcagaaa cgtggctggc
     6601 ctggttcacc acgcgggaaa cggtctgata agagacaccg gcatactctg cgacatcgta
     6661 taacgttact ggtttcacat tcaccaccct gaattgactc tcttccgggc gctatcatgc
     6721 cataccgcga aaggttttgc accattcgat ggtgtcaacg taaatgcatg ccgcttggga
     6781 ggcagatagg taggcatggc ccccattttc aatacaagca acgcatgaga aagcccccgg
     6841 aagatcacct tccgggggct tttttattgc gctccggcaa ttaaaaaagc ggctaaccac
     6901 gccgcttttt ttacgtctgc aggcgaattg atctggtttg acagcttatc accaagccag
     6961 ttacctcggt tcaaagagtt ggtagctcag agaaccttcg aaaaaccgcc ctgcaaggcg
     7021 gttttttcgt tttcagagca agagattacg cgcagaccaa aacgatctca agaagatcat
     7081 cttattaatc agataaaata ttataaatgt gagcggataa cattgacatt gtgagcggat
     7141 aacaagatac tgagcacatc agcaggtttc acacaggaaa actagtatgg ataagaaata
     7201 ctcaataggc ttagctatcg gcacaaatag cgtcggatgg gcggtgatca ctgatgaata
     7261 taaggttccg tctaaaaagt tcaaggttct gggaaataca gaccgccaca gtatcaaaaa
     7321 aaatcttata ggggctcttt tatttgacag tggagagaca gcggaagcga ctcgtctcaa
     7381 acggacagct cgtagaaggt atacacgtcg gaagaatcgt atttgttatc tacaggagat
     7441 tttttcaaat gagatggcga aagtagatga tagtttcttt catcgacttg aagagtcttt
     7501 tttggtggaa gaagacaaga agcatgaacg tcatcctatt tttggaaata tagtagatga
     7561 agttgcttat catgagaaat atccaactat ctatcatctg cgaaaaaaat tggtagattc
     7621 tactgataaa gcggatttgc gcttaatcta tttggcctta gcgcatatga ttaagtttcg
     7681 tggtcatttt ttgattgagg gagatttaaa tcctgataat agtgatgtgg acaaactatt
     7741 tatccagttg gtacaaacct acaatcaatt atttgaagaa aaccctatta acgcaagtgg
     7801 agtagatgct aaagcgattc tttctgcacg attgagtaaa tcaagacgat tagaaaatct
     7861 cattgctcag ctccccggtg agaagaaaaa tggcttattt gggaatctca ttgctttgtc
     7921 attgggtttg acccctaatt ttaaatcaaa ttttgatttg gcagaagatg ctaaattaca
     7981 gctttcaaaa gatacttacg atgatgattt agataattta ttggcgcaaa ttggagatca
     8041 atatgctgat ttgtttttgg cagctaagaa tttatcagat gctattttac tttcagatat
     8101 cctaagagta aatactgaaa taactaaggc tcccctatca gcttcaatga ttaaacgcta
     8161 cgatgaacat catcaagact tgactctttt aaaagcttta gttcgacaac aacttccaga
     8221 aaagtataaa gaaatctttt ttgatcaatc aaaaaacgga tatgcaggtt atattgatgg
     8281 gggagctagc caagaagaat tttataaatt tatcaaacca attttagaaa aaatggatgg
     8341 tactgaggaa ttattggtga aactaaatcg tgaagatttg ctgcgcaagc aacggacctt
     8401 tgacaacggc tctattcccc atcaaattca cttgggtgag ctgcatgcta ttttgagaag
     8461 acaagaagac ttttatccat ttttaaaaga caatcgtgag aagattgaaa aaatcttgac
     8521 ttttcgaatc ccttattatg ttggtccatt ggcgcgtggc aatagtcgtt ttgcatggat
     8581 gactcggaag tctgaagaaa caattacccc atggaatttt gaagaagttg tcgataaagg
     8641 tgcttcagct caatcattta ttgaacgcat gacaaacttt gataaaaatc ttccaaatga
     8701 aaaagtacta ccaaaacata gtttgcttta tgagtatttt acggtttata acgaattgac
     8761 aaaggtcaaa tatgttactg aaggaatgcg aaaaccagca tttctttcag gtgaacagaa
     8821 gaaagccatt gttgatttac tcttcaaaac aaatcgaaaa gtaaccgtta agcaattaaa
     8881 agaagattat ttcaaaaaaa tagaatgttt tgatagtgtt gaaatttcag gagttgaaga
     8941 tagatttaat gcttcattag gtacctacca tgatttgcta aaaattatta aagataaaga
     9001 ttttttggat aatgaagaaa atgaagatat cttagaggat attgttttaa cattgacctt
     9061 atttgaagat agggagatga ttgaggaaag acttaaaaca tatgctcacc tctttgatga
     9121 taaggtgatg aaacagctta aacgtcgccg ttatactggt tggggacgtt tgtctcgaaa
     9181 attgattaat ggtattaggg ataagcaatc tggcaaaaca atattagatt ttttgaaatc
     9241 agatggtttt gccaatcgca attttatgca gctgatccat gatgatagtt tgacatttaa
     9301 agaagacatt caaaaagcac aagtgtctgg acaaggcgat agtttacatg aacatattgc
     9361 aaatttagct ggtagccctg ctattaaaaa aggtatttta cagactgtaa aagttgttga
     9421 tgaattggtc aaagtaatgg ggcggcataa gccagaaaat atcgttattg aaatggcacg
     9481 tgaaaatcag acaactcaaa agggccagaa aaattcgcga gagcgtatga aacgaatcga
     9541 agaaggtatc aaagaattag gaagtcagat tcttaaagag catcctgttg aaaatactca
     9601 attgcaaaat gaaaagctct atctctatta tctccaaaat ggaagagaca tgtatgtgga
     9661 ccaagaatta gatattaatc gtttaagtga ttatgatgtc gatgccattg ttccacaaag
     9721 tttccttaaa gacgattcaa tagacaataa ggtcttaacg cgttctgata aaaatcgtgg
     9781 taaatcggat aacgttccaa gtgaagaagt agtcaaaaag atgaaaaact attggagaca
     9841 acttctaaac gccaagttaa tcactcaacg taagtttgat aatttaacga aagctgaacg
     9901 tggaggtttg agtgaacttg ataaagctgg ttttatcaaa cgccaattgg ttgaaactcg
     9961 ccaaatcact aagcatgtgg cacaaatttt ggatagtcgc atgaatacta aatacgatga
    10021 aaatgataaa cttattcgag aggttaaagt gattacctta aaatctaaat tagtttctga
    10081 cttccgaaaa gatttccaat tctataaagt acgtgagatt aacaattacc atcatgccca
    10141 tgatgcgtat ctaaatgccg tcgttggaac tgctttgatt aagaaatatc caaaacttga
    10201 atcggagttt gtctatggtg attataaagt ttatgatgtt cgtaaaatga ttgctaagtc
    10261 tgagcaagaa ataggcaaag caaccgcaaa atatttcttt tactctaata tcatgaactt
    10321 cttcaaaaca gaaattacac ttgcaaatgg agagattcgc aaacgccctc taatcgaaac
    10381 taatggggaa actggagaaa ttgtctggga taaagggcga gattttgcca cagtgcgcaa
    10441 agtattgtcc atgccccaag tcaatattgt caagaaaaca gaagtacaga caggcggatt
    10501 ctccaaggag tcaattttac caaaaagaaa ttcggacaag cttattgctc gtaaaaaaga
    10561 ctgggatcca aaaaaatatg gtggttttga tagtccaacg gtagcttatt cagtcctagt
    10621 ggttgctaag gtggaaaaag ggaaatcgaa gaagttaaaa tccgttaaag agttactagg
    10681 gatcacaatt atggaaagaa gttcctttga aaaaaatccg attgactttt tagaagctaa
    10741 aggatataag gaagttaaaa aagacttaat cattaaacta cctaaatata gtctttttga
    10801 gttagaaaac ggtcgtaaac ggatgctggc tagtgccgga gaattacaaa aaggaaatga
    10861 gctggctctg ccaagcaaat atgtgaattt tttatattta gctagtcatt atgaaaagtt
    10921 gaagggtagt ccagaagata acgaacaaaa acaattgttt gtggagcagc ataagcatta
    10981 tttagatgag attattgagc aaatcagtga attttctaag cgtgttattt tagcagatgc
    11041 caatttagat aaagttctta gtgcatataa caaacataga gacaaaccaa tacgtgaaca
    11101 agcagaaaat attattcatt tatttacgtt gacgaatctt ggagctcccg ctgcttttaa
    11161 atattttgat acaacaattg atcgtaaacg atatacgtct acaaaagaag ttttagatgc
    11221 cactcttatc catcaatcca tcactggtct ttatgaaaca cgcattgatt tgagtcagct
    11281 aggaggtgac gcggccgcgg agcagaaact catctctgaa gaagatctgg aacaaaagtt
    11341 gatttcagaa gaagatctgg aacagaagct catctctgag gaagatctgt aataaggcgc
    11401 gcctccttaa tgggacttgc agcctcggta ccaaattcca gaaaagacac ccgaaagggt
    11461 gttttttcgt tttggtccca cagaatgagc atcatggctc tagtcgacat cggagaagag
    11521 tacggctctt ttaaccgcct caagaaccag ataagtgaaa tctagttcca aactattttg
    11581 tcatttttaa ttttcgtatt agcttacgac gctacaccca gttcccatct attttgtcac
    11641 tcttccctaa ataatcctta aaaactccat ttccacccct cccagttccc aactattttg
    11701 tccgcccaca gcggggcatt tttcttcctg ttatgtttgg gcgctgcatt aatgaatcgg
    11761 ccaacgcgcg gggagaggcg gtttgcgtat tgggcgctct tccgcttcct cgctcactga
    11821 cccgctgcgc tcggtcgttc ggctgcggcg agcggtatca g
//
