>Addgene plasmid #119258 | pJMP1217 | addgene full sequence | sequence record 237465 | Addgene NGS Result
AGCTTATCGGCCAGCCTCGCAGAGCAGGATTCCCGTTGAGCACCGCCAGGTGCGAATAAGGGACAGTGAA
GAAGGAACACCCGCTCGCGGGTGGGCCTACTTCACCTATCCTGCCCGGCTGACGCCGTTGGATACACCAA
GGAAAGTCTACACGAACCCTTTGGCAAAATCCTGTATATCGTGCGAAAAAGGATGGATATACCGAAAAAA
TCGCTATAATGACCCCGAAGCAGGGTTATGCAGCGGAAAGTATACCTTAAGGAATCCCCTGATAACGCAG
GAAAGAACATGTGAGCAAAAGGCCAGCAAAAGGCCAGGAACCGTAAAAAGGCCGCACTCCCTGCCTCTGT
CATCACGATACTGTGATGCCATGGCTAATTCCCATGTCAGCCGTTAAGTGTTCCTGTGTCACTCAAAATT
GCTTTGAGAGGCTCTAAGGGCTTCTCAGTGCGTTACATCCCTGGCTTGTTGTCCACAACCGTTAAACCTT
AAAAGCTTTAAAAGCCTTATATATTCTTTTTTTTCTTATAAAACTTAAAACCTTAGAGGCTATTTAAGTT
GCTGATTTATATTAATTTTATTGTTCAAACATGAGAGCTTAGTACGTGAAACATGAGAGCTTAGTACGTT
AGCCATGAGAGCTTAGTACGTTAGCCATGAGGGTTTAGTTCGTTAAACATGAGAGCTTAGTACGTTAAAC
ATGAGAGCTTAGTACGTGAAACATGAGAGCTTAGTACGTACTATCAACAGGTTGAACTGCTGATCTTCAG
ATCCTCTACGCCGGACGCATCGTGGCCGGATCTTGCGGCCGCAAAAATTAAAAATGAAGTTTTAAATCAA
TCTAAAGTATATATGAGTAAACTTGGTCTGACAGTTACCAATGCTTAATCAGTGAGGCACCAATAACTGC
CTTTGATCTTTTCTACGGGGTCTGACGCTCAGTGGAACGAAAACTCACGTTAAGGGATTTTGGTCATGAG
ATTATCAAAAAGGATCTTCACCTAGATCCTTTTAAATTAAAAATGAAGTTTTAAATCAATCTAAAGTATA
TATGAGTAAACTTGGTCTGACAGTTACCAATGCTTAATCAGTGAGGCACCTATCTCAGCGATCTGTCTAT
TTCGTTCATCCATAGTTGCCTGACTCCCCGTCGTGTAGATAACTACGATACGGGAGGGCTTACCATCTGG
CCCCAGTGCTGCAATGATACCGCGGGACCCACGCTCACCGGCTCCAGATTTATCAGCAATAAACCAGCCA
GCCGGAAGGGCCGAGCGCAGAAGTGGTCCTGCAACTTTATCCGCCTCCATCCAGTCTATTAATTGTTGCC
GGGAAGCTAGAGTAAGTAGTTCGCCAGTTAATAGTTTGCGCAACGTTGTTGCCATTGCTACAGGCATCGT
GGTGTCACGCTCGTCGTTTGGTATGGCTTCATTCAGCTCCGGTTCCCAACGATCAAGGCGAGTTACATGA
TCCCCCATGTTGTGCAAAAAAGCGGTTAGCTCCTTCGGTCCTCCGATCGTTGTCAGAAGTAAGTTGGCCG
CAGTGTTATCACTCATGGTTATGGCAGCACTGCATAATTCTCTTACTGTCATGCCATCCGTAAGATGCTT
TTCTGTGACTGGTGAGTACTCAACCAAGTCATTCTGAGAATAGTGTATGCGGCGACCGAGTTGCTCTTGC
CCGGCGTCAATACGGGATAATACCGCGCCACATAGCAGAACTTTAAAAGTGCTCATCATTGGAAAACGTT
CTTCGGGGCGAAAACTCTCAAGGATCTTACCGCTGTTGAGATCCAGTTCGATGTAACCCACTCGTGCACC
CAACTGATCTTCAGCATCTTTTACTTTCACCAGCGTTTCTGGGTGAGCAAAAACAGGAAGGCAAAATGCC
GCAAAAAAGGGAATAAGGGCGACACGGAAATGTTGAATACTCATACTCTTCCTTTTTCAATATTATTGAA
GCATTTATCAGGGTTATTGTCTCATGAGCGGATACATATTTGAATGTATTTAGAAAAATAAACAAATAGG
GGTTCCGCGCACATTTCCCCGAAAAGTGCCACCTGACGTCTAAGAAACCATTATTATCATGACATTAACC
TATAAAAATAGGCGTATCACGAGGCCCTTTCGTCTCGCGCGTTTCGGTGACGACGGTGAAAACCTCTGAC
ACATGCAGCTCCCGGAGACGGTCACAGCTTGTCTGTAAGCGGATGCCGGGAGCAGACAAGCCCGTCAGGG
CGCGTCAGCGGGTGTTGGCGGGTGTCGGGGCTGGCTTAACTATGCGGCATCAGAGCAGATTGTACTGAGA
GTGCACCATATGCGGTGTGAAATACCGCACAGATGCGTAAGGAGAAAATACCGCATCAGGCGCCATTCGC
CATTCAGGCTGCGCAACTGTTGGGAAGGGCGATCGGTGCGGGCCTCTTCGCTATTACGCCAGCTAGAGGA
CCAGCCGCGTAACCTGGCAAAATCGGTTACGGTTGAGTAATAAATGGATGCCCTGCGTAAGCAGGTGTGG
GCGGACAATAAAGTCTTAAACTGAACAAAATAGATCTAAACTATGACAATAAAGTCTTAAACTAGACAGA
ATAGTTGTAAACTGAAATCAGTCCAGTTATGCTGTGAAAAAGCATACTGGACTTTTGTTATGGCTAAAGC
AAACTCTTCATTTTCTGAAGTGCAAATTGCCCGTCGTATTAAAGAGGGGCGTGGGGTTCGAGGTCGACGG
TATCGATAAGCTAGCTTAATTAGCTGAGCTTGGACTCCTGTTGATAGATCCAGTAATGACCTCAGAACTC
CATCTGGATTTGTTCAGAACGCTCGGTTGCCGCCGGGCGTTTTTTATTGGTGAGAATCCAAGCTAGACTG
CGATGAGTGGCAGGGCGGGGCGTAATTTTTTTAAGGCAGTTATTGGTGCCCTTAAACGCCTGGGGTAATG
ACTCTCTAGCTTGAGGCATCAAATAAAACGAAAGGCTCAGTCGAAAGACTGGGCCTTTCGTTTTATCTGT
TGTTTGTCGGTGAACGCTCTCCTGAGTAGGACAAATCCGCCGCTAGGAGCTTGCGGCCCGGACGATGAGC
TCGAATTGGGGATCTTGAAGTACCTATTCCGAAGTTCCTATTCTCTAGAAAGTATAGGAACTTCAGAGCG
CTTTTGAAGCTGATGCTCGAGTTCCAGTCGGGAAACCTGTCGTGCCAGCTGCATTAATGAATCGGCCAAC
GCGCGGGGAGAGGCGGTTTGCGTATTGGGCGCATGCATAAAAACTGTTGTAATTCATTAAGCATTCTGCC
GACATGGAAGCCATCACAAACGGCATGATGAACCTGAATCGCCAGCGGCATCAGCACCTTGTCGCCTTGC
GTATAATATTTGCCCATGGTGAAAACGGGGGCGAAGAAGTTGTCCATATTGGCCACGTTTAAATCAAAAC
TGGTGAAACTCACCCAGGGATTGGCTGAGACGAAAAACATATTCTCAATAAACCCTTTAGGGAAATAGGC
CAGGTTTTCACCGTAACACGCCACATCTTGCGAATATATGTGTAGAAACTGCCGGAAATCGTCGTGGTAT
TCACTCCAGAGCGATGAAAACGTTTCAGTTTGCTCATGGAAAACGGTGTAACAAGGGTGAACACTATCCC
ATATCACCAGCTCACCGTCTTTCATTGCCATACGGAACTCCGGATGAGCATTCATCAGGCGGGCAAGAAT
GTGAATAAAGGCCGGATAAAACTTGTGCTTATTTTTCTTTACGGTCTTTAAAAAGGCCGTAATATCCAGC
TGAACGGTCTGGTTATAGGTACATTGAGCAACTGACTGAAATGCCTCAAAATGTTCTTTACGATGCCATT
GGGATATATCAACGGTGGTATATCCAGTGATTTTTTTCTCCATTTTAGCTTCCTTAGCTCCTGAAAATCT
CGATAACTCAAAAAATACGCCCGGTAGTGATGAGCGCATACGCTACTTGCATTACAGTTTACGAACCGAA
CAGGCTTATGTCAACTGGGTTCGTGCCTTCATCCGTTTCCACGGCTCGAGAGTTCAACAGACAGCCTTCG
TTCTTATGGCCGTTCAGGAGGAAGTTCCTATTCCGAAGTTCCTATTCTCTAGAAAGTATAGGAACTTCTT
GAGAAGAGAAAAGAAAACCGCCGATCCTGTCCACCGCATTACTGCAAGGTAGTGGACAAGACCGGCGGTC
TTAAGTTTTTTGGCTGAAACGAATGACGAAAAGGCTGTCTGAGCAAATCCAGGAGGTCGTTTTTATTAAG
CACCGGTGGAGTGACGACCTTCAGCACGTTCGTACTGTTCAACGATGGTGTAGTCTTCGTTGTGGGAGGT
GATGTCCAGTTTGATGTCGGTTTTGTAAGCACCCGGCAGCTGAACCGGTTTTTTAGCCATGTAGGTGGTT
TTAACTTCAGCGTCGTAGTGACCACCGTCTTTCAGTTTCAGACGCATTTTGATTTCACCTTTCAGAGCAC
CGTCTTCCGGGTACATACGTTCGGTGGAAGCTTCCCAACCCATGGTTTTTTTCTGCATAACCGGACCGTC
GGACGGGAAGTTGGTACCACGCAGTTTAACTTTGTAGATGAACTCACCGTCTTGCAGGGAGGAGTCCTGG
GTAACGGTAACAACACCACCGTCTTCGAAGTTCATAACACGTTCCCATTTGAAACCTTCCGGGAAGGACA
GTTTCAGGTAGTCCGGGATGTCAGCCGGGTGTTTAACGTAAGCTTTGGAACCGTACTGGAACTGCGGGGA
CAGGATGTCCCAAGCGAACGGCAGCGGACCACCTTTGGTAACTTTCAGTTTAGCGGTCTGGGTACCTTCG
TACGGACGACCTTCACCTTCACCTTCGATTTCGAACTCGTGACCGTTAACGGAACCTTCCATACGAACTT
TGAAACGCATGAACTCTTTGATAACGTCTTCGCTACTCGCCATGGTACCTTTCTCCTCTTTAATTAATTC
AGATCTATTATACCTAGGACTGAGCTAGCTGTCAAATTCACCACCCTGAATTGACTCTCAAACCGTATTA
GCCCGGTATTTTGGAAATAGCGGAAGCACTGACTTTTGTTATCAATAAAAAAGGCCCCCCGTTAGGGAGG
CCTTATTGTTCGTCTACTCGGAAGAGCGAGAGACAACAGAACGGTCAGCCACATGAATTCAAAAAAAAAG
CACCGACTCGGTGCCACTTTTTCAAGTTGATAACGGACTAGCCTTATTTAAACTTGCTATGCTGTTTCCA
GCATAGCTCTTAAACAGACCGCTAAACTGAAAGTTACTAGAAGTATCTTGTTATCCGCTCACAATGTCAA
TGTTATCCGCTCACATTTATAGATCTTTAGGAATTCTTTCAGCTCAGTCGATAGGTAGTAGGCAAGAGTA
GTCGCACCTTTGGTCGAAAAAAAAAGCCCGCACTGTCAGGTGCGGGCTTTTTTCTGTGTTTCCCCAAAAG
TAAAAACCCGCCGAAGCGGGTTTTTACGTAAAACAGGTGAAACTGACCAGACGAGAAGGCTTTGGAGGTG
ATAATGGGGCTCAAGGACCCTGGGGTGCCTAATGAGTGAGCTAACTTACATTAATTGCGTTGCGCTCACT
GCCCGCTTTCCAGTCGGGAAACCTGTCGTGCCAGCTGCATTAATGAATCGGCCAACGCGCGGGGAGAGGC
GGTTTGCGTATTGGGCGCCAGGGTGGTTTTTCTTTTCACCAGTGAGACGGGCAACAGCTGATTGCCCTTC
ACCGCCTGGCCCTGAGAGAGTTGCAGCAAGCGGTCCACGCTGGTTTGCCCCAGCAGGCGAAAATCCTGTT
TGATGGTGGTTAACGGCGGGATATAACATGAGCTGTCTTCGGTATCGTCGTATCCCACTACCGAGATATC
CGCACCAACGCGCAGCCCGGACTCGGTAATGGCGCGCATTGCGCCCAGCGCCATCTGATCGTTGGCAACC
AGCATCGCAGTGGGAACGATGCCCTCATTCAGCATTTGCATGGTTTGTTGAAAACCGGACATGGCACTCC
AGTCGCCTTCCCGTTCCGCTATCGGCTGAATTTGATTGCGAGTGAGATATTTATGCCAGCCAGCCAGACG
CAGACGCGCCGAGACAGAACTTAATGGGCCCGCTAACAGCGCGATTTGCTGGTGACCCAATGCGACCAGA
TGCTCCACGCCCAGTCGCGTACCGTCTTCATGGGAGAAAATAATACTGTTGATGGGTGTCTGGTCAGAGA
CATCAAGAAATAACGCCGGAACATTAGTGCAGGCAGCTTCCACAGCAATGGCATCCTGGTCATCCAGCGG
ATAGTTAATGATCAGCCCACTGACGCGTTGCGCGAGAAGATTGTGCACCGCCGCTTTACAGGCTTCGACG
CCGCTTCGTTCTACCATCGACACCACCACGCTGGCACCCAGTTGATCGGCGCGAGATTTAATCGCCGCGA
CAATTTGCGACGGCGCGTGCAGGGCCAGACTGGAGGTGGCAACGCCAATCAGCAACGACTGTTTGCCCGC
CAGTTGTTGTGCCACGCGGTTGGGAATGTAATTCAGCTCCGCCATCGCCGCTTCCACTTTTTCCCGCGTT
TTCGCAGAAACGTGGCTGGCCTGGTTCACCACGCGGGAAACGGTCTGATAAGAGACACCGGCATACTCTG
CGACATCGTATAACGTTACTGGTTTCACATTCACCACCCTGAATTGACTCTCTTCCGGGCGCTATCATGC
CATACCGCGAAAGGTTTTGCACCATTCGATGGTGTCAACGTAAATGCATGCCGCTTGGGAGGCAGATAGG
TAGGCATGGCCCCCATTTTCAATACAAGCAACGCATGAGAAAGCCCCCGGAAGATCACCTTCCGGGGGCT
TTTTTATTGCGCTCCGGCAATTAAAAAAGCGGCTAACCACGCCGCTTTTTTTACGTCTGCAGGCGAATTG
ATCTGGTTTGACAGCTTATCACCAAGCCAGTTACCTCGGTTCAAAGAGTTGGTAGCTCAGAGAACCTTCG
AAAAACCGCCCTGCAAGGCGGTTTTTTCGTTTTCAGAGCAAGAGATTACGCGCAGACCAAAACGATCTCA
AGAAGATCATCTTATTAATCAGATAAAATATTATAAATGTGAGCGGATAACATTGACATTGTGAGCGGAT
AACAAGATACTGAGCACATCAGCAGGTTTCACACAGGAAAACTAGTATGGATAAGAAATACTCAATAGGC
TTAGCTATCGGCACAAATAGCGTCGGATGGGCGGTGATCACTGATGAATATAAGGTTCCGTCTAAAAAGT
TCAAGGTTCTGGGAAATACAGACCGCCACAGTATCAAAAAAAATCTTATAGGGGCTCTTTTATTTGACAG
TGGAGAGACAGCGGAAGCGACTCGTCTCAAACGGACAGCTCGTAGAAGGTATACACGTCGGAAGAATCGT
ATTTGTTATCTACAGGAGATTTTTTCAAATGAGATGGCGAAAGTAGATGATAGTTTCTTTCATCGACTTG
AAGAGTCTTTTTTGGTGGAAGAAGACAAGAAGCATGAACGTCATCCTATTTTTGGAAATATAGTAGATGA
AGTTGCTTATCATGAGAAATATCCAACTATCTATCATCTGCGAAAAAAATTGGTAGATTCTACTGATAAA
GCGGATTTGCGCTTAATCTATTTGGCCTTAGCGCATATGATTAAGTTTCGTGGTCATTTTTTGATTGAGG
GAGATTTAAATCCTGATAATAGTGATGTGGACAAACTATTTATCCAGTTGGTACAAACCTACAATCAATT
ATTTGAAGAAAACCCTATTAACGCAAGTGGAGTAGATGCTAAAGCGATTCTTTCTGCACGATTGAGTAAA
TCAAGACGATTAGAAAATCTCATTGCTCAGCTCCCCGGTGAGAAGAAAAATGGCTTATTTGGGAATCTCA
TTGCTTTGTCATTGGGTTTGACCCCTAATTTTAAATCAAATTTTGATTTGGCAGAAGATGCTAAATTACA
GCTTTCAAAAGATACTTACGATGATGATTTAGATAATTTATTGGCGCAAATTGGAGATCAATATGCTGAT
TTGTTTTTGGCAGCTAAGAATTTATCAGATGCTATTTTACTTTCAGATATCCTAAGAGTAAATACTGAAA
TAACTAAGGCTCCCCTATCAGCTTCAATGATTAAACGCTACGATGAACATCATCAAGACTTGACTCTTTT
AAAAGCTTTAGTTCGACAACAACTTCCAGAAAAGTATAAAGAAATCTTTTTTGATCAATCAAAAAACGGA
TATGCAGGTTATATTGATGGGGGAGCTAGCCAAGAAGAATTTTATAAATTTATCAAACCAATTTTAGAAA
AAATGGATGGTACTGAGGAATTATTGGTGAAACTAAATCGTGAAGATTTGCTGCGCAAGCAACGGACCTT
TGACAACGGCTCTATTCCCCATCAAATTCACTTGGGTGAGCTGCATGCTATTTTGAGAAGACAAGAAGAC
TTTTATCCATTTTTAAAAGACAATCGTGAGAAGATTGAAAAAATCTTGACTTTTCGAATCCCTTATTATG
TTGGTCCATTGGCGCGTGGCAATAGTCGTTTTGCATGGATGACTCGGAAGTCTGAAGAAACAATTACCCC
ATGGAATTTTGAAGAAGTTGTCGATAAAGGTGCTTCAGCTCAATCATTTATTGAACGCATGACAAACTTT
GATAAAAATCTTCCAAATGAAAAAGTACTACCAAAACATAGTTTGCTTTATGAGTATTTTACGGTTTATA
ACGAATTGACAAAGGTCAAATATGTTACTGAAGGAATGCGAAAACCAGCATTTCTTTCAGGTGAACAGAA
GAAAGCCATTGTTGATTTACTCTTCAAAACAAATCGAAAAGTAACCGTTAAGCAATTAAAAGAAGATTAT
TTCAAAAAAATAGAATGTTTTGATAGTGTTGAAATTTCAGGAGTTGAAGATAGATTTAATGCTTCATTAG
GTACCTACCATGATTTGCTAAAAATTATTAAAGATAAAGATTTTTTGGATAATGAAGAAAATGAAGATAT
CTTAGAGGATATTGTTTTAACATTGACCTTATTTGAAGATAGGGAGATGATTGAGGAAAGACTTAAAACA
TATGCTCACCTCTTTGATGATAAGGTGATGAAACAGCTTAAACGTCGCCGTTATACTGGTTGGGGACGTT
TGTCTCGAAAATTGATTAATGGTATTAGGGATAAGCAATCTGGCAAAACAATATTAGATTTTTTGAAATC
AGATGGTTTTGCCAATCGCAATTTTATGCAGCTGATCCATGATGATAGTTTGACATTTAAAGAAGACATT
CAAAAAGCACAAGTGTCTGGACAAGGCGATAGTTTACATGAACATATTGCAAATTTAGCTGGTAGCCCTG
CTATTAAAAAAGGTATTTTACAGACTGTAAAAGTTGTTGATGAATTGGTCAAAGTAATGGGGCGGCATAA
GCCAGAAAATATCGTTATTGAAATGGCACGTGAAAATCAGACAACTCAAAAGGGCCAGAAAAATTCGCGA
GAGCGTATGAAACGAATCGAAGAAGGTATCAAAGAATTAGGAAGTCAGATTCTTAAAGAGCATCCTGTTG
AAAATACTCAATTGCAAAATGAAAAGCTCTATCTCTATTATCTCCAAAATGGAAGAGACATGTATGTGGA
CCAAGAATTAGATATTAATCGTTTAAGTGATTATGATGTCGATGCCATTGTTCCACAAAGTTTCCTTAAA
GACGATTCAATAGACAATAAGGTCTTAACGCGTTCTGATAAAAATCGTGGTAAATCGGATAACGTTCCAA
GTGAAGAAGTAGTCAAAAAGATGAAAAACTATTGGAGACAACTTCTAAACGCCAAGTTAATCACTCAACG
TAAGTTTGATAATTTAACGAAAGCTGAACGTGGAGGTTTGAGTGAACTTGATAAAGCTGGTTTTATCAAA
CGCCAATTGGTTGAAACTCGCCAAATCACTAAGCATGTGGCACAAATTTTGGATAGTCGCATGAATACTA
AATACGATGAAAATGATAAACTTATTCGAGAGGTTAAAGTGATTACCTTAAAATCTAAATTAGTTTCTGA
CTTCCGAAAAGATTTCCAATTCTATAAAGTACGTGAGATTAACAATTACCATCATGCCCATGATGCGTAT
CTAAATGCCGTCGTTGGAACTGCTTTGATTAAGAAATATCCAAAACTTGAATCGGAGTTTGTCTATGGTG
ATTATAAAGTTTATGATGTTCGTAAAATGATTGCTAAGTCTGAGCAAGAAATAGGCAAAGCAACCGCAAA
ATATTTCTTTTACTCTAATATCATGAACTTCTTCAAAACAGAAATTACACTTGCAAATGGAGAGATTCGC
AAACGCCCTCTAATCGAAACTAATGGGGAAACTGGAGAAATTGTCTGGGATAAAGGGCGAGATTTTGCCA
CAGTGCGCAAAGTATTGTCCATGCCCCAAGTCAATATTGTCAAGAAAACAGAAGTACAGACAGGCGGATT
CTCCAAGGAGTCAATTTTACCAAAAAGAAATTCGGACAAGCTTATTGCTCGTAAAAAAGACTGGGATCCA
AAAAAATATGGTGGTTTTGATAGTCCAACGGTAGCTTATTCAGTCCTAGTGGTTGCTAAGGTGGAAAAAG
GGAAATCGAAGAAGTTAAAATCCGTTAAAGAGTTACTAGGGATCACAATTATGGAAAGAAGTTCCTTTGA
AAAAAATCCGATTGACTTTTTAGAAGCTAAAGGATATAAGGAAGTTAAAAAAGACTTAATCATTAAACTA
CCTAAATATAGTCTTTTTGAGTTAGAAAACGGTCGTAAACGGATGCTGGCTAGTGCCGGAGAATTACAAA
AAGGAAATGAGCTGGCTCTGCCAAGCAAATATGTGAATTTTTTATATTTAGCTAGTCATTATGAAAAGTT
GAAGGGTAGTCCAGAAGATAACGAACAAAAACAATTGTTTGTGGAGCAGCATAAGCATTATTTAGATGAG
ATTATTGAGCAAATCAGTGAATTTTCTAAGCGTGTTATTTTAGCAGATGCCAATTTAGATAAAGTTCTTA
GTGCATATAACAAACATAGAGACAAACCAATACGTGAACAAGCAGAAAATATTATTCATTTATTTACGTT
GACGAATCTTGGAGCTCCCGCTGCTTTTAAATATTTTGATACAACAATTGATCGTAAACGATATACGTCT
ACAAAAGAAGTTTTAGATGCCACTCTTATCCATCAATCCATCACTGGTCTTTATGAAACACGCATTGATT
TGAGTCAGCTAGGAGGTGACGCGGCCGCGGAGCAGAAACTCATCTCTGAAGAAGATCTGGAACAAAAGTT
GATTTCAGAAGAAGATCTGGAACAGAAGCTCATCTCTGAGGAAGATCTGTAATAAGGCGCGCCTCCTTAA
TGGGACTTGCAGCCTCGGTACCAAATTCCAGAAAAGACACCCGAAAGGGTGTTTTTTCGTTTTGGTCCCA
CAGAATGAGCATCATGGCTCTAGTCGACATCGGAGAAGAGTACGGCTCTTTTAACCGCCTCAAGAACCAG
ATAAGTGAAATCTAGTTCCAAACTATTTTGTCATTTTTAATTTTCGTATTAGCTTACGACGCTACACCCA
GTTCCCATCTATTTTGTCACTCTTCCCTAAATAATCCTTAAAAACTCCATTTCCACCCCTCCCAGTTCCC
AACTATTTTGTCCGCCCACAGCGGGGCATTTTTCTTCCTGTTATGTTTGGGCGCTGCATTAATGAATCGG
CCAACGCGCGGGGAGAGGCGGTTTGCGTATTGGGCGCTCTTCCGCTTCCTCGCTCACTGACCCGCTGCGC
TCGGTCGTTCGGCTGCGGCGAGCGGTATCAG
Features (pLannotate 1.2.2; 37 found; start..end, strand, type, name):
      8..116     -  oriT           oriT: incP origin of transfer
    335..374     -  CDS            λ integrase (fragment): integrase from phage λ; int
    385..773     -  rep_origin     R6K γ ori: γ replication origin from E. coli plasmid R6K; requires the R6K initiator protein pi for replication
    876..901     -  CDS            bla(M) (fragment): β-lactamase lacking the signal sequence; bla(M); allows cytosolic expression of β-lactamase
   1074..1934    -  CDS            AmpR: β-lactamase; bla; confers resistance to ampicillin, carbenicillin, and related antibiotics
   1935..2039    -  promoter       AmpR promoter: bla
   2134..2169    +  CDS            rop (fragment): Rop protein, which maintains plasmids at low copy number; rop
   2271..2370    +  misc_feature   bom (fragment): basis of mobility region from pBR322
   2376..2444    -  CDS            lacZα (fragment): LacZα fragment of β-galactosidase; lacZ fragment
   2516..2714    -  mobile_element Tn7R (fragment): mini-Tn7 element (right end of the Tn7 transposon) Tn7
   2718..2742    -  misc_feature   MCS (fragment): pBluescript multiple cloning site
   2763..2857    +  terminator     lambda t0 terminator: transcription terminator from phage lambda
   2867..2896    +  CDS            CmR (fragment): chloramphenicol acetyltransferase confers resistance to chloramphenicol
   2960..3046    +  terminator     rrnB T1 terminator: Escherichia coli rrnB; transcription terminator T1 from the E. coli rrnB gene
   3111..3144    +  protein_bind   FRT (minimal): supports FLP-mediated excision but not integration (Turan and Bode, 2011) FLP recombinase from the Saccharomyces cerevisiae 2μ plasmid
   3172..3252    -  CDS            lacI (fragment): lac repressor; lacI; The lac repressor binds to the lac operator to inhibit transcription in E. coli. This inhibition can be relieved by adding lactose or isopropyl-β-D-thiogalactopyranoside (IPTG).
   3263..3893    -  CDS            CmR (fragment): chloramphenicol acetyltransferase; cat; confers resistance to chloramphenicol
   3894..3951    -  promoter       cat promoter (fragment): promoter of the E. coli cat gene encoding chloramphenicol acetyltransferase
   3976..4004    -  promoter       Pc promoter: intI1 (promoter lies within the coding sequence); class 1 integron promoter
   4081..4128    +  protein_bind   FRT: FLP-mediated recombination occurs in the 8-bp core sequence TCTAGAAA (Turan and Bode, 2011). FLP recombinase from the Saccharomyces cerevisiae 2μ plasmid
   4266..4943    -  CDS            mRFP1: monomeric derivative of DsRed (Campbell et al., 2002)
   4976..5005    -  promoter       J23119(SpeI) promoter (fragment): bacterial promoter (Registry of Standard Biological Parts BBa J23119) modified to end with an SpeI site
   5006..5029    -  promoter       lacIq promoter (fragment): lacI (mutant); In the lacIq allele, a single base change in the promoter boosts expression of the lacI gene about 10-fold.
   5180..5247    -  misc_RNA       tracrRNA (fragment): trans-activating CRISPR RNA for the Streptococcus pyogenes CRISPR/Cas9 system
   5265..5287    +  CDS            mRFP1 (fragment): monomeric derivative of DsRed (Campbell et al., 2002)
   5298..5315    -  protein_bind   lac operator (fragment): The lac repressor binds to the lac operator to inhibit transcription in E. coli. This inhibition can be relieved by adding lactose or isopropyl-β-D-thiogalactopyranoside (IPTG). lac repressor encoded by lacI
   5406..5492    -  ncRNA          Thr leader (fragment): Accession: RF00506 - Threonine operon leader
   5562..5583    -  protein_bind   CAP binding site: CAP binding activates transcription in the presence of cAMP. E. coli catabolite activator protein
   5596..6678    -  CDS            lacI: lac repressor; lacI; The lac repressor binds to the lac operator to inhibit transcription in E. coli. This inhibition can be relieved by adding lactose or isopropyl-β-D-thiogalactopyranoside (IPTG).
   6679..6756    -  promoter       lacIq promoter: lacI (mutant); In the lacIq allele, a single base change in the promoter boosts expression of the lacI gene about 10-fold.
   6952..7071    -  rep_origin     p15A ori (fragment): Plasmids containing the medium-copy-number p15A origin of replication can be propagated in E. coli cells that contain a second plasmid with the ColE1 origin.
   7128..7145    +  protein_bind   lac operator (fragment): The lac repressor binds to the lac operator to inhibit transcription in E. coli. This inhibition can be relieved by adding lactose or isopropyl-β-D-thiogalactopyranoside (IPTG). lac repressor encoded by lacI
   7145..7166    +  promoter       PLtetO-1 promoter (fragment): modified phage lambda PL promoter with tet operator sites (Lutz and Bujard, 1997)
   7187..11290   +  CDS            dCas9: catalytically dead mutant of the Cas9 endonuclease from the Streptococcus pyogenes Type II CRISPR/Cas system RNA-guided DNA-binding protein that lacks endonuclease activity due to the D10A mutation in the RuvC catalytic domain and the H840A mutation in the HNH catalytic domain
  11300..11389   +  CDS            3xMyc: 3 tandem Myc epitope tags
  11545..11710   -  mobile_element Tn7L: mini-Tn7 element (left end of the Tn7 transposon) Tn7
  11743..11797   -  CDS            lacI (fragment): lac repressor; lacI; The lac repressor binds to the lac operator to inhibit transcription in E. coli. This inhibition can be relieved by adding lactose or isopropyl-β-D-thiogalactopyranoside (IPTG).
