[The description below was written by a language model from this plasmid's Addgene catalogue record, the feature table of its GenBank file and pLannotate feature annotations shown in this document.]
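Description:
pJMP1217 is an 11.9 kb bacterial Mobile-CRISPRi plasmid that serves as the rfp "test" construct of the system. It is a mini-Tn7 delivery vector on an R6K gamma backbone. Because the R6K gamma origin needs the pi initiator protein supplied in trans, the plasmid replicates only in pi-providing E. coli hosts and acts as a suicide vector elsewhere. An incP origin of transfer allows it to be mobilized by conjugation into recipient bacteria. The backbone carries bla (ampicillin resistance) for propagation in E. coli. The chloramphenicol marker (cat, with a class 1 integron Pc promoter annotated upstream) lies inside the transposon and selects for recipients that have acquired the insertion. This marker is flanked by FRT sites, so FLP recombinase can remove it afterwards.

Everything between the Tn7R and Tn7L ends is the transposable payload, and its modules are insulated from one another by multiple transcription terminators. S. pyogenes dCas9 (D10A, H840A) with a C-terminal 3xMyc tag is expressed from a PLlacO-1 promoter. A second PLlacO-1 promoter drives an optimized sgRNA carrying the RR1 spacer. A lacI gene under the lacIq promoter provides the repressor, which makes both CRISPRi components IPTG-inducible. The cassette also contains its own target, mRFP1, expressed constitutively from a J23119 promoter with a strong ribosome binding site. The RR1 target site is annotated within the mRFP1 coding sequence. Induction should therefore lower red fluorescence, giving a self-contained readout of knockdown efficiency in a strain carrying the integrated element. The record does not state the Tn7 transposase source or the intended recipient species. Transposition would require transposase functions supplied separately.
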