Addgene plasmid #119258: pJMP1217
Purpose: rfp "test" strain
Depositing lab: Carol Gross & Jason Peters & Oren Rosenberg. Depositing organization: University of California, San Francisco (UCSF). Publication: Enabling genetic analysis of diverse bacteria with Mobile-CRISPRi. Peters JM, Koo BM, Patino R, Heussler GE, Hearne CC, Qu J, Inclan YF, Hawkins JS, Lu CHS, Silvis MR, Harden MM, Osadnik H, Peters JE, Engel JN, Dutton RJ, Grossman AD, Gross CA, Rosenberg OS. Nat Microbiol. 2019 Jan 7. pii: 10.1038/s41564-018-0327-z. doi: 10.1038/s41564-018-0327-z. PubMed 30617347.
Backbone
  Vector backbone: R6Kgamma
  Vector type: Bacterial Expression
  Selectable markers: Chloramphenicol
Growth in bacteria
  Bacterial resistance: Ampicillin, 100 μg/mL
  Growth temperature: 37°C
  Growth strain: BW25141
  Copy number: High Copy
Gene/Insert
  Gene/Insert name: sgRNA NT1/RR1 (rfp)
  gRNA/shRNA sequence: AACTTTCAGTTTAGCGGTCT
  Mutation: D10A and H840A
  Cloning method: Gibson Cloning
Terms and licenses: Academic/Nonprofit Terms; Industry Terms: Not Available to Industry
How to cite: pJMP1217 was a gift from Carol Gross & Jason Peters & Oren Rosenberg (Addgene plasmid # 119258 ; http://n2t.net/addgene:119258 ; RRID:Addgene_119258)
